Addgene plasmid #61173: pCMB-GAr
Purpose: Fluorescent reporter for Golgi apparatus GmMAN49-mCherry expressed under MtBCP1 promoter
Depositing lab: Maria Harrison. Depositing organization: Boyce Thompson Institute for Plant Research, Inc. Publication: A set of fluorescent protein-based markers expressed from constitutive and arbuscular mycorrhiza-inducible promoters to label organelles, membranes and cytoskeletal elements in Medicago truncatula. Ivanov S, Harrison MJ. Plant J. 2014 Oct 20. doi: 10.1111/tpj.12706. PubMed 25329881.
Backbone
  Vector backbone: pKm43GW
  Backbone manufacturer: VIB
  Vector type: Plant Expression
  Selectable markers: Kanamycin
Growth in bacteria
  Bacterial resistance: Spectinomycin, 50 μg/mL
  Growth temperature: 37°C
  Growth strain: DH5alpha
  Copy number: High Copy
Gene/Insert
  Gene/Insert name: GmMAN49-mCherry
  Insert size (bp): 888
  Promoter: MtBCP1
  Cloning method: Gateway Cloning
  Sequencing primers: 5′ ATGGCGAGAGGGAGCAGA; 3′ TTACTTGTACAGCTCGTCCATG
Terms and licenses: Academic/Nonprofit Terms; Industry Terms: Not Available to Industry
Depositor comments: GmMan49 contains S3R amino acid change relative to reference sequence (AHW81504.1). Depositor confirms that this mutation does not affect function.
How to cite: pCMB-GAr was a gift from Maria Harrison (Addgene plasmid # 61173 ; http://n2t.net/addgene:61173 ; RRID:Addgene_61173)
