[The description below was written by a language model from this plasmid's Addgene catalogue record and pLannotate feature annotations shown in this document.]
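Description:
pCMB-GAr is a plant-expression binary T-DNA vector built on the pKm43GW MultiSite Gateway destination backbone, designed to label the Golgi apparatus with a red fluorescent marker in Medicago truncatula. The backbone carries a ColE1/pBR322-type origin with a bom mobilisation region for propagation in E. coli. It also carries the pVS1 replication and stability functions (RepA, StaA, oriV), which allow maintenance in Agrobacterium. Bacterial selection is by spectinomycin through an aadA (SmR) gene. Small annotated fragments of a gentamicin-resistance gene, rop, lacZα and an integrase appear to be backbone remnants rather than functional parts.

Between the nopaline-type left and right T-DNA borders lie two units. Next to the left border, a NOS promoter–nptII–NOS terminator cassette provides kanamycin selection of transformed plant tissue. The reporter cassette is assembled by Gateway recombination. The segment between attB4 and attB1, which has no annotated feature, sits where a promoter entry module would go and presumably holds the MtBCP1 promoter named in the record. The attB1–attB2 segment holds the GmMAN49-mCherry fusion, and the attB2–attB3 segment holds a CaMV polyadenylation signal. GmMAN49 is an N-terminal portion of a soybean α-mannosidase; the annotation tool matched it to the Arabidopsis class I mannosidase MNS1. It serves as the Golgi-targeting sequence for mCherry. The depositor notes an S3R substitution relative to the reference sequence that does not affect function.

According to the associated publication, the plasmid belongs to a set of organelle, membrane and cytoskeleton markers expressed from constitutive or arbuscular mycorrhiza-inducible promoters. This version is suited to imaging Golgi bodies by fluorescence microscopy in cells where MtBCP1 is active.
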