Features (pLannotate 1.2.2; 24 found; start..end, strand, type, name):
    239..263     +  misc_feature   LB T-DNA repeat: left border repeat from nopaline C58 T-DNA
    356..608     -  terminator     NOS terminator: nopaline synthase terminator and poly(A) signal
    651..1442    -  CDS            neo: KKA2_KLEPN - Also known as kan, nptII. Experimental evidence at protein level: Swiss-Prot protein existence level 1. Resistance to kanamycin, neomycin, paromomycin, ribostamycin, butirosin and gentamicin B. From Klebsiella pneumoniae.
   1476..1655    -  promoter       NOS promoter: nopaline synthase promoter
   1745..1766    +  misc_feature   MCS (fragment): pUC18/19 multiple cloning site
   1828..1848    +  protein_bind   attB4: mutant version of attB; core recombination site for the Gateway® BP reaction BP Clonase™
   3031..3051    +  protein_bind   attB1: mutant version of attB; core recombination site for the Gateway® BP reaction BP Clonase™
   3057..3197    +  CDS            MNS1 (fragment): MNS1_ARATH - Also known as MANIB. Experimental evidence at protein level: Swiss-Prot protein existence level 1. Class I alpha-mannosidase essential for early N-glycan processing. Progressively trims alpha-1,2-linked mannose residues. Produces Man(5)GlcNAc(2) from Man(8)GlcNAc(2), but only Man(6)GlcNAc(2) from Man(9)GlcNAc(2). Has difficulty acting on the terminal mannose of the b-branch. Involved in root development and cell wall biosynthesis. From Arabidopsis thaliana (Mouse-ear cress).
   3234..3941    +  CDS            mCherry: mCherry is a basic (constitutively fluorescent) red fluorescent protein published in 2004, derived from Discosoma sp.. It is reported to be a very rapidly-maturing monomer with low acid sensitivity.
   3949..3969    -  protein_bind   attB2: mutant version of attB; core recombination site for the Gateway® BP reaction BP Clonase™
   4037..4196    +  polyA_signal   CaMV poly(A) signal (fragment): cauliflower mosaic virus polyadenylation signal
   4201..4221    -  protein_bind   attB3: mutant version of attB; core recombination site for the Gateway® BP reaction BP Clonase™
   4225..4265    +  CDS            lacZα (fragment): LacZα fragment of β-galactosidase; lacZ fragment
   4334..4358    +  misc_feature   RB T-DNA repeat: right border repeat from nopaline C58 T-DNA
   4697..5098    +  CDS            Y4CG_SINFN (fragment): Protein inferred from homology: Swiss-Prot protein existence level 3. From Sinorhizobium fredii (strain NBRC 101917 / NGR234).
   5658..6287    +  CDS            pVS1 StaA: stability protein from the Pseudomonas plasmid pVS1 (Heeb et al., 2000)
   6720..7788    +  CDS            pVS1 RepA (fragment): replication protein from the Pseudomonas plasmid pVS1 (Heeb et al., 2000)
   7854..8048    +  rep_origin     pVS1 oriV: origin of replication for the Pseudomonas plasmid pVS1 (Heeb et al., 2000)
   8251..8290    +  CDS            rop (fragment): Rop protein, which maintains plasmids at low copy number; rop
   8392..8532    +  misc_feature   bom: basis of mobility region from pBR322
   8718..9306    -  rep_origin     ori: high-copy-number ColE1/pMB1/pBR322/pUC origin of replication
   9550..10337   -  CDS            SmR (fragment): aminoglycoside adenylyltransferase (Murphy, 1985); aadA; confers resistance to spectinomycin and streptomycin
  10348..10404   -  CDS            GmR (fragment): gentamycin acetyltransferase; aacC1; confers resistance to gentamycin
  10494..1       +  CDS            int (fragment) (across the origin): INT2_ECOLX - Protein inferred from homology: Swiss-Prot protein existence level 3. Putative integrase believed to be involved in the insertion of antibiotic resistance genes into plasmids and transposons. From Escherichia coli.
>Addgene plasmid #61173 | pCMB-GAr | depositor full sequence | sequence record 100455 | pCMB-GAr sequence 10630 bps
TGATCACAGGCAGCAACGCTCTGTCATCGTTACAATCAACATGCTACCCTCCGCGAGATCATCCGTGTTT
CAAACCCGGCAGCTTAGTTGCCGTTCTTCCGAATAGCATCGGTAACATGAGCAAAGTCTGCCGCCTTACA
ACGGCTCTCCCGCTGACGCCGTCCCGGACTGATGGGCTGCCTGTATCGAGTGGTGATTTTGTGCCGAGCT
GCCGGTCGGGGAGCTGTTGGCTGGCTGGTGGCAGGATATATTGTGGTGTAAACAAATTGACGCTTAGACA
ACTTAATAACACATTGCGGACGTTTTTAATGTACTGAATTAACGCCGAATTGAATTATCAGCTTGCATGC
CGGTCGATCTAGTAACATAGATGACACCGCGCGCGATAATTTATCCTAGTTTGCGCGCTATATTTTGTTT
TCTATCGCGTATTAAATGTATAATTGCGGGACTCTAATCATAAAAACCCATCTCATAAATAACGTCATGC
ATTACATGTTAATTATTACATGCTTAACGTAATTCAACAGAAATTATATGATAATCATCGCAAGACCGGC
AACAGGATTCAATCTTAAGAAACTTTATTGCCAAATGTTTGAACGATCTGCTTGACTCTAGCTAGAGTCC
GAACCCCAGAGTCCCGCTCAGAAGAACTCGTCAAGAAGGCGATAGAAGGCGATGCGCTGCGAATCGGGAG
CGGCGATACCGTAAAGCACGAGGAAGCGGTCAGCCCATTCGCCGCCAAGCTCTTCAGCAATATCACGGGT
AGCCAACGCTATGTCCTGATAGCGGTCCGCCACACCCAGCCGGCCACAGTCGATGAATCCAGAAAAGCGG
CCATTTTCCACCATGATATTCGGCAAGCAGGCATCGCCGTGGGTCACGACGAGATCCTCGCCGTCGGGCA
TCCGCGCCTTGAGCCTGGCGAACAGTTCGGCTGGCGCGAGCCCCTGATGCTCTTCGTCCAGATCATCCTG
ATCGACAAGACCGGCTTCCATCCGAGTACGTGCTCGCTCGATGCGATGTTTCGCTTGGTGGTCGAATGGG
CAGGTAGCCGGATCAAGCGTATGCAGCCGCCGCATTGCATCAGCCATGATGGATACTTTCTCGGCAGGAG
CAAGGTGAGATGACAGGAGATCCTGCCCCGGCACTTCGCCCAATAGCAGCCAGTCCCTTCCCGCTTCAGT
GACAACGTCGAGCACAGCTGCGCAAGGAACGCCCGTCGTGGCCAGCCACGATAGCCGCGCTGCCTCGTCT
TGGAGTTCATTCAGGGCACCGGACAGGTCGGTCTTGACAAAAAGAACCGGGCGCCCCTGCGCTGACAGCC
GGAACACGGCGGCATCAGAGCAGCCGATTGTCTGTTGTGCCCAGTCATAGCCGAATAGCCTCTCCACCCA
AGCGGCCGGAGAACCTGCGTGCAATCCATCTTGTTCAATCATGCCTCGATCGAGTTGAGAGTGAATATGA
GACTCTAATTGGATACCGAGGGGAATTTATGGAACGTCAGTGGAGCATTTTTGACAAGAAATATTTGCTA
GCTGATAGTGACCTTAGGCGACTTTTGAACGCGCAATAATGGTTTCTGACGTATGTGCTTAGCTCATTAA
ACTCCAGAAACCCGCGGCTGAGTGGCTCCTTCAACGTTGCGGTTCTGTCAGTTCCAAACGTAAAACGGCT
TGTCCCGCGTCATCGGCGGGGGTCATAACGTGACTCCCTTAATTCTCATGTATGATAATTCGAGGGTACC
CGGGGATCCTCTAGAGGGCCCGAGCGGATAACAATTTCACACAGGAAACAGCTATGACCATGATTACGCC
AAGCTATCAACTTTGTATAGAAAAGTTGGAGAGAGGGAGATGTGTTTTTAAGGAGCTATAGAAGGATACA
ATACCGCTTCTTTGATTGGTATTCTAACTCAATGCGTTGCTTAAGAGTTGGTTAATCTATTTGAAATGTT
GCGATTATAGTAGATCTTGTGCTCCCATCTTTAATATATCTTTTACACTTACTCCTTAGTTATACAAACA
TTAAACATCATAACTTCTAAGGTAATTGATACGTGCCAAATTTTCTAAACTCCATTAAATTTGGTTTGAA
AGAAATTTCATGAAATTCCTCTAGTTCGTTATAAATATTAGATAATTAGGTTTTGAGTAGCATTGTAGCT
ACCATGACCTATTTCCATTACATTTGTAGGTTTAAAAGATCAAAGATGACTTGGGGTATCAATTAACGAG
TGAGCATATATGCGAGCAAGGAAAGAGATAAGTCAGAGTGTTTAAGGAAAGCAAGGCAAGAAAATTCACT
TAGGGAGCCAAAACAAGGTCAATACTCGATTACATCTCTAATTTAAGCTTGAGAACTTGATATATTCGAG
ACTCCTCAAGTATTTGTACTCCAAGTGTCAATACTCGATTACATCTCTAATTTTCCAAATAAAGAAACTC
GTAAGAAACAAACATTATTTATGTGTAAACTTTCTGCATGGAGACAACTCAATTATAACGAAGCCCGGAA
GAGGAACTATATATACTGTTTCTATTTCCCTTTGACACGGTCCACACTATATTGCATACTTGTTTACTGC
CAAATAAAAACAAGTATGTCCACGTGGTTAAATAAAAACAAAAGAAAACTTTCTTTTTGTTCAAGTGATA
GAAAGTTTCTTTACATTAATATAAAATAATATAAGTGTATTCCAAAAAGGTAAAAAAAAAAATAATAAGT
TGTGGAAATTCAACCTCGTCTTAGTAAAAAGCCGACCAAATCCGGTAGCCGTTTATAATAGCAAACAAAT
ATTCTATTATTGTTGTGACGATAAAATCAATACACCCACACATGACAACTATATATAGCCTAAGTTGATA
TGCACAATTCATCAAATCAAATCAAAACAATTACATTTGCTAACTTGCTATTCCTTTGATTGAGATTTTA
TTCTAGGAAATAAAATTTTGACACTCATTTTTTTAAAGTTAATTTCTACATTTAGAGAGAAATATTTTCC
AAAATCAAATTTTGATCAAGCAAGTTTGTACAAAAAAGCAGGCTTCATGGCGAGAGGGAGCAGATCAGTG
GGTAGCAGCAGCAGCAAATGGAGGTACTGCAACCCTACTAGTTACTTGAAGCGCCCAAAGCGTCTTGCTC
TGCTCTTCATCGTTTTCGTTTGTGTCTCTTTCGTTTTCTGGGACCGTCAAACTGACGTCTCGAGGACCGG
TCCCGGGGGATCCATGGTGAGCAAGGGCGAGGAGGATAACATGGCCATCATCAAGGAGTTCATGCGCTTC
AAGGTGCACATGGAGGGCTCCGTGAACGGCCACGAGTTCGAGATCGAGGGCGAGGGCGAGGGCCGCCCCT
ACGAGGGCACCCAGACCGCCAAGCTGAAGGTGACCAAGGGTGGCCCCCTGCCCTTCGCCTGGGACATCCT
GTCCCCTCAGTTCATGTACGGCTCCAAGGCCTACGTGAAGCACCCCGCCGACATCCCCGACTACTTGAAG
CTGTCCTTCCCCGAGGGCTTCAAGTGGGAGCGCGTGATGAACTTCGAGGACGGCGGCGTGGTGACCGTGA
CCCAGGACTCCTCCCTGCAGGACGGCGAGTTCATCTACAAGGTGAAGCTGCGCGGCACCAACTTCCCCTC
CGACGGCCCCGTAATGCAGAAGAAGACCATGGGCTGGGAGGCCTCCTCCGAGCGGATGTACCCCGAGGAC
GGCGCCCTGAAGGGCGAGATCAAGCAGAGGCTGAAGCTGAAGGACGGCGGCCACTACGACGCTGAGGTCA
AGACCACCTACAAGGCCAAGAAGCCCGTGCAGCTGCCCGGCGCCTACAACGTCAACATCAAGTTGGACAT
CACCTCCCACAACGAGGACTACACCATCGTGGAACAGTACGAACGCGCCGAGGGCCGCCACTCCACCGGC
GGCATGGACGAGCTGTACAAGTAAGACCCAGCTTTCTTGTACAAAGTGGAATAAGCGGCCATGCTAGAGT
CCGCAAAAATCACCAGTCTCTCTCTACAAATCTATCTCTCTCTATTTTTCTCCAGAATAATGTGTGAGTA
GTTCCCAGATAAGGGAATTAGGGTTCTTATAGGGTTTCGCTCATGTGTTGAGCATATAAGAAACCCTTAG
TATGTATTTGTATTTGTAAAATACTTCTATCAATAAAATTTCTAATTCCTAAAACCAAAATCCAGTGACG
CAACTTTATTATACATAGTTGATAATTCACTGGCCGTCGTTTTACAACGTCGTGACTGGGAAAACGAGCT
CAAGCTTAGCTTGAGCTTGGATCAGATTGTCGTTTCCCGCCTTCAGTTTAAACTATCAGTGTTTGACAGG
ATATATTGGCGGGTAAACCTAAGAGAAAAGAGCGTTTATTAGAATAACGGATATTTAAAAGGGCGTGAAA
AGGTTTATCCGTTCGTCCATTTGTATGTGCATGCCAACCACAGGGTTCCCCTCGGGATCAAAGTACTTTG
ATCCAACCCCTCCGCTGCTATAGTGCAGTCGGCTTCTGACGTTCAGTGCAGCCGTCTTCTGAAAACGACA
TGTCGCACAAGTCCTAAGTTACGCGACAGGCTGCCGCCCTGCCCTTTTCCTGGCGTTTTCTTGTCGCGTG
TTTTAGTCGCATAAAGTAGAATACTTGCGACTAGAACCGGAGACATTACGCCATGAACAAGAGCGCCGCC
GCTGGCCTGCTGGGCTATGCCCGCGTCAGCACCGACGACCAGGACTTGACCAACCAACGGGCCGAACTGC
ACGCGGCCGGCTGCACCAAGCTGTTTTCCGAGAAGATCACCGGCACCAGGCGCGACCGCCCGGAGCTGGC
CAGGATGCTTGACCACCTACGCCCTGGCGACGTTGTGACAGTGACCAGGCTAGACCGCCTGGCCCGCAGC
ACCCGCGACCTACTGGACATTGCCGAGCGCATCCAGGAGGCCGGCGCGGGCCTGCGTAGCCTGGCAGAGC
CGTGGGCCGACACCACCACGCCGGCCGGCCGCATGGTGTTGACCGTGTTCGCCGGCATTGCCGAGTTCGA
GCGTTCCCTAATCATCGACCGCACCCGGAGCGGGCGCGAGGCCGCCAAGGCCCGAGGCGTGAAGTTTGGC
CCCCGCCCTACCCTCACCCCGGCACAGATCGCGCACGCCCGCGAGCTGATCGACCAGGAAGGCCGCACCG
TGAAAGAGGCGGCTGCACTGCTTGGCGTGCATCGCTCGACCCTGTACCGCGCACTTGAGCGCAGCGAGGA
AGTGACGCCCACCGAGGCCAGGCGGCGCGGTGCCTTCCGTGAGGACGCATTGACCGAGGCCGACGCCCTG
GCGGCCGCCGAGAATGAACGCCAAGAGGAACAAGCATGAAACCGCACCAGGACGGCCAGGACGAACCGTT
TTTCATTACCGAAGAGATCGAGGCGGAGATGATCGCGGCCGGGTACGTGTTCGAGCCGCCCGCGCACGTC
TCAACCGTGCGGCTGCATGAAATCCTGGCCGGTTTGTCTGATGCCAAGCTGGCGGCCTGGCCGGCCAGCT
TGGCCGCTGAAGAAACCGAGCGCCGCCGTCTAAAAAGGTGATGTGTATTTGAGTAAAACAGCTTGCGTCA
TGCGGTCGCTGCGTATATGATGCGATGAGTAAATAAACAAATACGCAAGGGGAACGCATGAAGGTTATCG
CTGTACTTAACCAGAAAGGCGGGTCAGGCAAGACGACCATCGCAACCCATCTAGCCCGCGCCCTGCAACT
CGCCGGGGCCGATGTTCTGTTAGTCGATTCCGATCCCCAGGGCAGTGCCCGCGATTGGGCGGCCGTGCGG
GAAGATCAACCGCTAACCGTTGTCGGCATCGACCGCCCGACGATTGACCGCGACGTGAAGGCCATCGGCC
GGCGCGACTTCGTAGTGATCGACGGAGCGCCCCAGGCGGCGGACTTGGCTGTGTCCGCGATCAAGGCAGC
CGACTTCGTGCTGATTCCGGTGCAGCCAAGCCCTTACGACATATGGGCCACCGCCGACCTGGTGGAGCTG
GTTAAGCAGCGCATTGAGGTCACGGATGGAAGGCTACAAGCGGCCTTTGTCGTGTCGCGGGCGATCAAAG
GCACGCGCATCGGCGGTGAGGTTGCCGAGGCGCTGGCCGGGTACGAGCTGCCCATTCTTGAGTCCCGTAT
CACGCAGCGCGTGAGCTACCCAGGCACTGCCGCCGCCGGCACAACCGTTCTTGAATCAGAACCCGAGGGC
GACGCTGCCCGCGAGGTCCAGGCGCTGGCCGCTGAAATTAAATCAAAACTCATTTGAGTTAATGAGGTAA
AGAGAAAATGAGCAAAAGCACAAACACGCTAAGTGCCGGCCGTCCGAGCGCACGCAGCAGCAAGGCTGCA
ACGTTGGCCAGCCTGGCAGACACGCCAGCCATGAAGCGGGTCAACTTTCAGTTGCCGGCGGAGGATCACA
CCAAGCTGAAGATGTACGCGGTACGCCAAGGCAAGACCATTACCGAGCTGCTATCTGAATACATCGCGCA
GCTACCAGAGTAAATGAGCAAATGAATAAATGAGTAGATGAATTTTAGCGGCTAAAGGAGGCGGCATGGA
AAATCAAGAACAACCAGGCACCGACGCCGTGGAATGCCCCATGTGTGGAGGAACGGGCGGTTGGCCAGGC
GTAAGCGGCTGGGTTGTCTGCCGGCCCTGCAATGGCACTGGAACCCCCAAGCCCGAGGAATCGGCGTGAC
GGTCGCAAACCATCCGGCCCGGTACAAATCGGCGCGGCGCTGGGTGATGACCTGGTGGAGAAGTTGAAGG
CCGCGCAGGCCGCCCAGCGGCAACGCATCGAGGCAGAAGCACGCCCCGGTGAATCGTGGCAAGCGGCCGC
TGATCGAATCCGCAAAGAATCCCGGCAACCGCCGGCAGCCGGTGCGCCGTCGATTAGGAAGCCGCCCAAG
GGCGACGAGCAACCAGATTTTTTCGTTCCGATGCTCTATGACGTGGGCACCCGCGATAGTCGCAGCATCA
TGGACGTGGCCGTTTTCCGTCTGTCGAAGCGTGACCGACGAGCTGGCGAGGTGATCCGCTACGAGCTTCC
AGACGGGCACGTAGAGGTTTCCGCAGGGCCGGCCGGCATGGCCAGTGTGTGGGATTACGACCTGGTACTG
ATGGCGGTTTCCCATCTAACCGAATCCATGAACCGATACCGGGAAGGGAAGGGAGACAAGCCCGGCCGCG
TGTTCCGTCCACACGTTGCGGACGTACTCAAGTTCTGCCGGCGAGCCGATGGCGGAAAGCAGAAAGACGA
CCTGGTAGAAACCTGCATTCGGTTAAACACCACGCACGTTGCCATGCAGCGTACGAAGAAGGCCAAGAAC
GGCCGCCTGGTGACGGTATCCGAGGGTGAAGCCTTGATTAGCCGCTACAAGATCGTAAAGAGCGAAACCG
GGCGGCCGGAGTACATCGAGATCGAGCTAGCTGATTGGATGTACCGCGAGATCACAGAAGGCAAGAACCC
GGACGTGCTGACGGTTCACCCCGATTACTTTTTGATCGATCCCGGCATCGGCCGTTTTCTCTACCGCCTG
GCACGCCGCGCCGCAGGCAAGGCAGAAGCCAGATGGTTGTTCAAGACGATCTACGAACGCAGTGGCAGCG
CCGGAGAGTTCAAGAAGTTCTGTTTCACCGTGCGCAAGCTGATCGGGTCAAATGACCTGCCGGAGTACGA
TTTGAAGGAGGAGGCGGGGCAGGCTGGCCCGATCCTAGTCATGCGCTACCGCAACCTGATCGAGGGCGAA
GCATCCGCCGGTTCCTAATGTACGGAGCAGATGCTAGGGCAAATTGCCCTAGCAGGGGAAAAAGGTCGAA
AAGGTCTCTTTCCTGTGGATAGCACGTACATTGGGAACCCAAAGCCGTACATTGGGAACCGGAACCCGTA
CATTGGGAACCCAAAGCCGTACATTGGGAACCGGTCACACATGTAAGTGACTGATATAAAAGAGAAAAAA
GGCGATTTTTCCGCCTAAAACTCTTTAAAACTTATTAAAACTCTTAAAACCCGCCTGGCCTGTGCATAAC
TGTCTGGCCAGCGCACAGCCGAAGAGCTGCAAAAAGCGCCTACCCTTCGGTCGCTGCGCTCCCTACGCCC
CGCCGCTTCGCGTCGGCCTATCGCGGCCGCTGGCCGCTCAAAAATGGCTGGCCTACGGCCAGGCAATCTA
CCAGGGCGCGGACAAGCCGCGCCGTCGCCACTCGACCGCCGGCGCCCACATCAAGGCACCCTGCCTCGCG
CGTTTCGGTGATGACGGTGAAAACCTCTGACACATGCAGCTCCCGGAGACGGTCACAGCTTGTCTGTAAG
CGGATGCCGGGAGCAGACAAGCCCGTCAGGGCGCGTCAGCGGGTGTTGGCGGGTGTCGGGGCGCAGCCAT
GACCCAGTCACGTAGCGATAGCGGAGTGTATACTGGCTTAACTATGCGGCATCAGAGCAGATTGTACTGA
GAGTGCACCATATGCGGTGTGAAATACCGCACAGATGCGTAAGGAGAAAATACCGCATCAGGCGCTCTTC
CGCTTCCTCGCTCACTGACTCGCTGCGCTCGGTCGTTCGGCTGCGGCGAGCGGTATCAGCTCACTCAAAG
GCGGTAATACGGTTATCCACAGAATCAGGGGATAACGCAGGAAAGAACATGTGAGCAAAAGGCCAGCAAA
AGGCCAGGAACCGTAAAAAGGCCGCGTTGCTGGCGTTTTTCCATAGGCTCCGCCCCCCTGACGAGCATCA
CAAAAATCGACGCTCAAGTCAGAGGTGGCGAAACCCGACAGGACTATAAAGATACCAGGCGTTTCCCCCT
GGAAGCTCCCTCGTGCGCTCTCCTGTTCCGACCCTGCCGCTTACCGGATACCTGTCCGCCTTTCTCCCTT
CGGGAAGCGTGGCGCTTTCTCATAGCTCACGCTGTAGGTATCTCAGTTCGGTGTAGGTCGTTCGCTCCAA
GCTGGGCTGTGTGCACGAACCCCCCGTTCAGCCCGACCGCTGCGCCTTATCCGGTAACTATCGTCTTGAG
TCCAACCCGGTAAGACACGACTTATCGCCACTGGCAGCAGCCACTGGTAACAGGATTAGCAGAGCGAGGT
ATGTAGGCGGTGCTACAGAGTTCTTGAAGTGGTGGCCTAACTACGGCTACACTAGAAGGACAGTATTTGG
TATCTGCGCTCTGCTGAAGCCAGTTACCTTCGGAAAAAGAGTTGGTAGCTCTTGATCCGGCAAACAAACC
ACCGCTGGTAGCGGTGGTTTTTTTGTTTGCAAGCAGCAGATTACGCGCAGAAAAAAAGGATCTCAAGAAG
ATCCTTTGATCTTTTCTACGGGGTCTGACGCTCAGTGGAACGAAAACTCACGTTAAGGGATTTTGGTCAT
GCATGATATATCTCCCAATTTGTGTAGGGCTTATTATGCACGCTTAAAAATAATAAAAGCAGACTTGACC
TGATAGTTTGGCTGTGAGCAATTATGTGCTTAGTGCATCTAATCGCTTGAGTTAACGCCGGCGAAGCGGC
GTCGGCTTGAACGAATTTCTAGCTAGACATTATTTGCCGACTACCTTGGTGATCTCGCCTTTCACGTAGT
GGACAAATTCTTCCAACTGATCTGCGCGCGAGGCCAAGCGATCTTCTTCTTGTCCAAGATAAGCCTGTCT
AGCTTCAAGTATGACGGGCTGATACTGGGCCGGCAGGCGCTCCATTGCCCAGTCGGCAGCGACATCCTTC
GGCGCGATTTTGCCGGTTACTGCGCTGTACCAAATGCGGGACAACGTAAGCACTACATTTCGCTCATCGC
CAGCCCAGTCGGGCGGCGAGTTCCATAGCGTTAAGGTTTCATTTAGCGCCTCAAATAGATCCTGTTCAGG
AACCGGATCAAAGAGTTCCTCCGCCGCTGGACCTACCAAGGCAACGCTATGTTCTCTTGCTTTTGTCAGC
AAGATAGCCAGATCAATGTCGATCGTGGCTGGCTCGAAGATACCTGCAAGAATGTCATTGCGCTGCCATT
CTCCAAATTGCAGTTCGCGCTTAGCTGGATAACGCCACGGAATGATGTCGTCGTGCACAACAATGGTGAC
TTCTACAGCGCGGAGAATCTCGCTCTCTCCAGGGGAAGCCGAAGTTTCCAAAAGGTCGTTGATCAAAGCT
CGCCGCGTTGTTTCATCAAGCCTTACGGTCACCGTAACCAGCAAATCAATATCACTGTGTGGCTTCAGGC
CGCCATCCACTGCGGAGCCGTACAAATGTACGGCCAGCAACGTCGGTTCGAGATGGCGCTCGATGACGCC
AACTACCTCTGATAGTTGAGTCGATACTTCGGCGATCACCGCTTCCCCCATGATGTTTAACTTTGTTTTA
GGGCGACTGCCCTGCTGCGTAACATCGTTGCTGCTCCATAACATCAAACATCGACCCACGGCGTAACGCG
CTTGCTGCTTGGATGCCCGAGGCATAGACTGTACCCCAAAAAAACATGTCATAACAAGAAGCCATGAAAA
CCGCCACTGCGCCGTTACCACCGCTGCGTTCGGTCAAGGTTCTGGACCAGTTGCGTGACGGCAGTTACGC
TACTTGCATTACAGCTTACGAACCGAACGAGGCTTATGTCCACTGGGTTCGTGCCCGAAT
