>Addgene plasmid #61173 | pCMB-GAr | addgene partial sequence | sequence record 108013 | Mombaerts mRFPup 5'-GTGGCCGTTCACGGAGCCCTCCATG-3'
ACTCCTTGGAGATGGCCATGTTATCCTCCTCGCCCTTGCTCACCATGGATCCCCCGGGACCGGTCCTCGA
GACGTCAGTTTGACGGTCCCAGAAAACGAAAGAGACACAAACGAAAACGATGAAGAGCAGAGCAAGACGC
TTTGGGCGCTTCAAGTAACTAGTAGGGTTGCAGTACCTCCATTTGCTGCTGCTGCTACCCACTGATCTGC
TCCCTCTCGCCATGAAGCCTGCTTTTTTGTACAAACTTGCTTGATCAAAATTTGATTTTGGAAAATATTT
CTCTCTAAATGTAGAAATTAACTTTAAAAAAATGAGTGTCAAAATTTTATTTCCTAGAATAAAATCTCAA
TCAAAGGAATAGCAAGTTAGCAAATGTAATTGTTTTGATTTGATTTGATGAATTGTGCATATCAACTTAG
GCTATATATAGTTGTCATGTGTGGGTGTATTGATTTTATCGTCACAACAATAATAGAATATTTGTTTGCT
ATTATAAACGGCTACCGGATTTGGTCGGCTTTTTACTAAGACGAGGTTGAATTTCCACAACTTATTATTT
TTTTTTTTACCTTTTTGGAATACACTTATATTATTTTATATTAATGTAAAGAAACTTTCTATCACTTGAA
CAAAAAGAAAGTTTTCTTTTGTTTTTATTTAACCACGTGGACATACTTGTTTTTATTTGGCAGTAAACAA
GTATGCAATATAGTGTGGACCGTGTCAAAGGGAAATAGAAACAGTATATATAGTTCCTCTTCCGGGCTTC
GTTATAATTGAGTTGTCTCCATGCAGAAAGTTTACACATAAATAATGTTTGTTTCTTACGAGTTTCTTTA
TTTTGGAAAATTAGAGATGTAATCGAGTATTGACACTTGGAGTAC
